>Addgene plasmid #187972 | pYZ960 | addgene full sequence | sequence record 409168 | Addgene NGS Result
AAAGGGCCTCGTGATACGCCTATTTTTATAGGTTAATGTCATGATAATAATGGTTTCTTAGTATGATCCA
ATATCAAAGGAAATGATAGCATTGAAGGATGAGACTAATCCAATTGAGGAGTGGCAGCATATAGAACAGC
TAAAGGGTAGTGCTGAAGGAAGCATACGATACCCCGCATGGAATGGGATAATATCACAGGAGGTACTAGA
CTACCTTTCATCCTACATAAATAGACGCATATAAGTACGCATTTAAGCATAAACACGCACTATGCCGTTC
TTCTCATGTATATATATATACAGGCAACACGCAGATATAGGTGCGACGTGAACAGTGAGCTGTATGTGCG
CAGCTCGCGTTGCATTTTCGGAAGCGCTCGTTTTCGGAAACGCTTTGAAGTTCCTATTCCGAAGTTCCTA
TTCTCTAGAAAGTATAGGAACTTCAGAGCGCTTTTGAAAACCAAAAGCGCTCTGAAGACGCACTTTCAAA
AAACCAAAAACGCACCGGACTGTAACGAGCTACTAAAATATTGCGAATACCGCTTCCACAAACATTGCTC
AAAAGTATCTCTTTGCTATATATCTCTGTGCTATATCCCTATATAACCTACCCATCCACCTTTCGCTCCT
TGAACTTGCATCTAAACTCGACCTCTACATTTTTTATGTTTATCTCTAGTATTACTCTTTAGACAAAAAA
ATTGTAGTAAGAACTATTCATAGAGTGAATCGAAAACAATACGAAAATGTAAACATTTCCTATACGTAGT
ATATAGAGACAAAATAGAAGAAACCGTTCATAATTTTCTGACCAATGAAGAATCATCAACGCTATCACTT
TCTGTTCACAAAGTATGCGCAATCCACATCGGTATAGAATATAATCGGGGATGCCTTTATCTTGAAAAAA
TGCACCCGCAGCTTCGCTAGTAATCAGTAAACGCGGGAAGTGGAGTCAGGCTTTTTTTATGGAAGAGAAA
ATAGACACCAAAGTAGCCTTCTTCTAACCTTAACGGACCTACAGTGCAAAAAGTTATCAAGAGACTGCAT
TATAGAGCGCACAAAGGAGAAAAAAAGTAATCTAAGATGCTTTGTTAGAAAAATAGCGCTCTCGGGATGC
ATTTTTGTAGAACAAAAAAGAAGTATAGATTCTTTGTTGGTAAAATAGCGCTCTCGCGTTGCATTTCTGT
TCTGTAAAAATGCAGCTCAGATTCTTTGTTTGAAAAATTAGCGCTCTCGCGTTGCATTTTTGTTTTACAA
AAATGAAGCACAGATTCTTCGTTGGTAAAATAGCGCTTTCGCGTTGCATTTCTGTTCTGTAAAAATGCAG
CTCAGATTCTTTGTTTGAAAAATTAGCGCTCTCGCGTTGCATTTTTGTTCTACAAAATGAAGCACAGATG
CTTCGTTCAGGTGGCACTTTTCGGGGAAATGTGCGCGGAACCCCTATTTGTTTATTTTTCTAAATACATT
CAAATATGTATCCGCTCATGAGACAATAACCCTGATAAATGCTTCAATAATATTGAAAAAGGAAGAGTAT
GAGTATTCAACATTTCCGTGTCGCCCTTATTCCCTTTTTTGCGGCATTTTGCCTTCCTGTTTTTGCTCAC
CCAGAAACGCTGGTGAAAGTAAAAGATGCTGAAGATCAGTTGGGTGCACGAGTGGGTTACATCGAACTGG
ATCTCAACAGCGGTAAGATCCTTGAGAGTTTTCGCCCCGAAGAACGTTTTCCAATGATGAGCACTTTTAA
AGTTCTGCTATGTGGCGCGGTATTATCCCGTATTGACGCCGGGCAAGAGCAACTCGGTCGCCGCATACAC
TATTCTCAGAATGACTTGGTTGAGTACTCACCAGTCACAGAAAAGCATCTTACGGATGGCATGACAGTAA
GAGAATTATGCAGTGCTGCCATAACCATGAGTGATAACACTGCGGCCAACTTACTTCTGACAACGATCGG
AGGACCGAAGGAGCTAACCGCTTTTTTGCACAACATGGGGGATCATGTAACTCGCCTTGATCGTTGGGAA
CCGGAGCTGAATGAAGCCATACCAAACGACGAGCGTGACACCACGATGCCTGTAGCAATGGCAACAACGT
TGCGCAAACTATTAACTGGCGAACTACTTACTCTAGCTTCCCGGCAACAATTAATAGACTGGATGGAGGC
GGATAAAGTTGCAGGACCACTTCTGCGCTCGGCCCTTCCGGCTGGCTGGTTTATTGCTGATAAATCTGGA
GCCGGTGAGCGTGGATCTCGCGGTATCATTGCAGCACTGGGGCCAGATGGTAAGCCCTCCCGTATCGTAG
TTATCTACACGACGGGGAGTCAGGCAACTATGGATGAACGAAATAGACAGATCGCTGAGATAGGTGCCTC
ACTGATTAAGCATTGGTAACTGTCAGACCAAGTTTACTCATATATACTTTAGATTGATTTAAAACTTCAT
TTTTAATTTAAAAGGATCTAGGTGAAGATCCTTTTTGATAATCTCATGACCAAAATCCCTTAACGTGAGT
TTTCGTTCCACTGAGCGTCAGACCCCGTAGAAAAGATCAAAGGATCTTCTTGAGATCCTTTTTTTCTGCG
CGTAATCTGCTGCTTGCAAACAAAAAAACCACCGCTACCAGCGGTGGTTTGTTTGCCGGATCAAGAGCTA
CCAACTCTTTTTCCGAAGGTAACTGGCTTCAGCAGAGCGCAGATACCAAATACTGTTCTTCTAGTGTAGC
CGTAGTTAGGCCACCACTTCAAGAACTCTGTAGCACCGCCTACATACCTCGCTCTGCTAATCCTGTTACC
AGTGGCTGCTGCCAGTGGCGATAAGTCGTGTCTTACCGGGTTGGACTCAAGACGATAGTTACCGGATAAG
GCGCAGCGGTCGGGCTGAACGGGGGGTTCGTGCACACAGCCCAGCTTGGAGCGAACGACCTACACCGAAC
TGAGATACCTACAGCGTGAGCTATGAGAAAGCGCCACGCTTCCCGAAGGGAGAAAGGCGGACAGGTATCC
GGTAAGCGGCAGGGTCGGAACAGGAGAGCGCACGAGGGAGCTTCCAGGGGGAAACGCCTGGTATCTTTAT
AGTCCTGTCGGGTTTCGCCACCTCTGACTTGAGCGTCGATTTTTGTGATGCTCGTCAGGGGGGCGGAGCC
TATGGAAAAACGCCAGCAACGCGGCCTTTTTACGGTTCCTGGCCTTTTGCTGGCCTTTTGCTCACATGTT
CTTTCCTGCGTTATCCCCTGATTCTGTGGATAACCGTATTACCGCCTTTGAGTGAGCTGATACCGCTCGC
CGCAGCCGAACGACCGAGCGCAGCGAGTCAGTGAGCGAGGAAGCGGAAGAGCGCCCAATACGCAAACCGC
CTCTCCCCGCGCGTTGGCCGATTCATTAATGCAGCTGGCACGACAGGTTTCCCGACTGGAAAGCGGGCAG
TGAGCGCAACGCAATTAATGTGAGTTAGCTCACTCATTAGGCACCCCAGGCTTTACACTTTATGCTTCCG
GCTCGTATGTTGTGTGGAATTGTGAGCGGATAACAATTTCACACAGGAAACAGCTATGACCATGATTACG
CCAAGCGCGCAATTAACCCTCACTAAAGGGAACAAAAGCTGGAGCTCATAGCTTCAAAATGTTTCTACTC
CTTTTTTACTCTTCCAGATTTTCTCGGACTCCGCGCATCGCCGTACCACTTCAAAACACCCAAGCACAGC
ATACTAAATTTCCCCTCTTTCTTCCTCTAGGGTGTCGTTAATTACCCGTACTAAAGGTTTGGAAAAGAAA
AAAGAGACCGCCTCGTTTCTTTTTCTTCGTCGAAAAAGGCAATAAAAATTTTTATCACGTTTCTTTTTCT
TGAAAATTTTTTTTTTGATTTTTTTCTCTTTCGATGACCTCCCATTGATATTTAAGTTAATAAACGGTCT
TCAATTTCTCAAGTTTCAGTTTCATTTTTCTTGTTCTATTACAACTTTTTTTACTTCTTGCTCATTAGAA
AGAAAGCATAGCAATCTAATCTAAGTTTTCTAGAACTAGTGGATCCCCCGGGAAAAATGGACAAGAAGTA
CTCCATTGGGCTCGATATCGGCACAAACAGCGTCGGTTGGGCCGTCATTACGGACGAGTACAAGGTGCCG
AGCAAAAAATTCAAAGTTCTGGGCAATACCGATCGCCACAGCATAAAGAAGAACCTCATTGGCGCCCTCC
TGTTCGACTCCGGGGAAACGGCCGAAGCCACGCGGCTCAAAAGAACAGCACGGCGCAGATATACCCGCAG
AAAGAATCGGATCTGCTACCTGCAGGAGATCTTTAGTAATGAGATGGCTAAGGTGGATGACTCTTTCTTC
CATAGGCTGGAGGAGTCCTTTTTGGTGGAGGAGGATAAAAAGCACGAGCGCCACCCAATCTTTGGCAATA
TCGTGGACGAGGTGGCGTACCATGAAAAGTACCCAACCATATATCATCTGAGGAAGAAGCTTGTAGACAG
TACTGATAAGGCTGACTTGCGGTTGATCTATCTCGCGCTGGCGCATATGATCAAATTTCGGGGACACTTC
CTCATCGAGGGGGACCTGAACCCAGACAACAGCGATGTCGACAAACTCTTTATCCAACTGGTTCAGACTT
ACAATCAGCTTTTCGAAGAGAACCCGATCAACGCATCCGGAGTTGACGCCAAAGCAATCCTGAGCGCTAG
GCTGTCCAAATCCCGGCGGCTCGAAAACCTCATCGCACAGCTCCCTGGGGAGAAGAAGAACGGCCTGTTT
GGTAATCTTATCGCCCTGTCACTCGGGCTGACCCCCAACTTTAAATCTAACTTCGACCTGGCCGAAGATG
CCAAGCTTCAACTGAGCAAAGACACCTACGATGATGATCTCGACAATCTGCTGGCCCAGATCGGCGACCA
GTACGCAGACCTTTTTTTGGCGGCAAAGAACCTGTCAGACGCCATTCTGCTGAGTGATATTCTGCGAGTG
AACACGGAGATCACCAAAGCTCCGCTGAGCGCTAGTATGATCAAGCGCTATGATGAGCACCACCAAGACT
TGACTTTGCTGAAGGCCCTTGTCAGACAGCAACTGCCTGAGAAGTACAAGGAAATTTTCTTCGATCAGTC
TAAAAATGGCTACGCCGGATACATTGACGGCGGAGCAAGCCAGGAGGAATTTTACAAATTTATTAAGCCC
ATCTTGGAAAAAATGGACGGCACCGAGGAGCTGCTGGTAAAGCTTAACAGAGAAGATCTGTTGCGCAAAC
AGCGCACTTTCGACAATGGAAGCATCCCCCACCAGATTCACCTGGGCGAACTGCACGCTATCCTCAGGCG
GCAAGAGGATTTCTACCCCTTTTTGAAAGATAACAGGGAAAAGATTGAGAAAATCCTCACATTTCGGATA
CCCTACTATGTAGGCCCCCTCGCCCGGGGAAATTCCAGATTCGCGTGGATGACTCGCAAATCAGAAGAGA
CCATCACTCCCTGGAACTTCGAGGAAGTCGTGGATAAGGGGGCCTCTGCCCAGTCCTTCATCGAAAGGAT
GACTAACTTTGATAAAAATCTGCCTAACGAAAAGGTGCTTCCTAAACACTCTCTGCTGTACGAGTACTTC
ACAGTTTATAACGAGCTCACCAAGGTCAAATACGTCACAGAAGGGATGAGAAAGCCAGCATTCCTGTCTG
GAGAGCAGAAGAAAGCTATCGTGGACCTCCTCTTCAAGACGAACCGGAAAGTTACCGTGAAACAGCTCAA
AGAAGACTATTTCAAAAAGATTGAATGTTTCGACTCTGTTGAAATCAGCGGAGTGGAGGATCGCTTCAAC
GCATCCCTGGGAACGTATCACGATCTCCTGAAAATCATTAAAGACAAGGACTTCCTGGACAATGAGGAGA
ACGAGGACATTCTTGAGGACATTGTCCTCACCCTTACGTTGTTTGAAGATAGGGAGATGATTGAAGAACG
CTTGAAAACTTACGCTCATCTCTTCGACGACAAAGTCATGAAACAGCTCAAGAGGCGCCGATATACAGGA
TGGGGGCGGCTGTCAAGAAAACTGATCAATGGGATCCGAGACAAGCAGAGTGGAAAGACAATCCTGGATT
TTCTTAAGTCCGATGGATTTGCCAACCGGAACTTCATGCAGTTGATCCATGATGACTCTCTCACCTTTAA
GGAGGACATCCAGAAAGCACAAGTTTCTGGCCAGGGGGACAGTCTTCACGAGCACATCGCTAATCTTGCA
GGTAGCCCAGCTATCAAAAAGGGAATACTGCAGACCGTTAAGGTCGTGGATGAACTCGTCAAAGTAATGG
GAAGGCATAAGCCCGAGAATATCGTTATCGAGATGGCCCGAGAGAACCAAACTACCCAGAAGGGACAGAA
GAACAGTAGGGAAAGGATGAAGAGGATTGAAGAGGGTATAAAAGAACTGGGGTCCCAAATCCTTAAGGAA
CACCCAGTTGAAAACACCCAGCTTCAGAATGAGAAGCTCTACCTGTACTACCTGCAGAACGGCAGGGACA
TGTACGTGGATCAGGAACTGGACATCAATCGGCTCTCCGACTACGACGTGGATCATATCGTGCCCCAGTC
TTTTCTCAAAGATGATTCTATTGATAATAAAGTGTTGACAAGATCCGATAAAAATAGAGGGAAGAGTGAT
AACGTCCCCTCAGAAGAAGTTGTCAAGAAAATGAAAAATTATTGGCGGCAGCTGCTGAACGCCAAACTGA
TCACACAACGGAAGTTCGATAATCTGACTAAGGCTGAACGAGGTGGCCTGTCTGAGTTGGATAAAGCCGG
CTTCATCAAAAGGCAGCTTGTTGAGACACGCCAGATCACCAAGCACGTGGCCCAAATTCTCGATTCACGC
ATGAACACCAAGTACGATGAAAATGACAAACTGATTCGAGAGGTGAAAGTTATTACTCTGAAGTCTAAGC
TGGTCTCAGATTTCAGAAAGGACTTTCAGTTTTATAAGGTGAGAGAGATCAACAATTACCACCATGCGCA
TGATGCCTACCTGAATGCAGTGGTAGGCACTGCACTTATCAAAAAATATCCCAAGCTTGAATCTGAATTT
GTTTACGGAGACTATAAAGTGTACGATGTTAGGAAAATGATCGCAAAGTCTGAGCAGGAAATAGGCAAGG
CCACCGCTAAGTACTTCTTTTACAGCAATATTATGAATTTTTTCAAGACCGAGATTACACTGGCCAATGG
AGAGATTCGGAAGCGACCACTTATCGAAACAAACGGAGAAACAGGAGAAATCGTGTGGGACAAGGGTAGG
GATTTCGCGACAGTCCGGAAGGTCCTGTCCATGCCGCAGGTGAACATCGTTAAAAAGACCGAAGTACAGA
CCGGAGGCTTCTCCAAGGAAAGTATCCTCCCGAAAAGGAACAGCGACAAGCTGATCGCACGCAAAAAAGA
TTGGGACCCCAAGAAATACGGCGGATTCGATTCTCCTACAGTCGCTTACAGTGTACTGGTTGTGGCCAAA
GTGGAGAAAGGGAAGTCTAAAAAACTCAAAAGCGTCAAGGAACTGCTGGGCATCACAATCATGGAGCGAT
CAAGCTTCGAAAAAAACCCCATCGACTTTCTCGAGGCGAAAGGATATAAAGAGGTCAAAAAAGACCTCAT
CATTAAGCTTCCCAAGTACTCTCTCTTTGAGCTTGAAAACGGCCGGAAACGAATGCTCGCTAGTGCGGGC
GAGCTGCAGAAAGGTAACGAGCTGGCACTGCCCTCTAAATACGTTAATTTCTTGTATCTGGCCAGCCACT
ATGAAAAGCTCAAAGGGTCTCCCGAAGATAATGAGCAGAAGCAGCTGTTCGTGGAACAACACAAACACTA
CCTTGATGAGATCATCGAGCAAATAAGCGAATTCTCCAAAAGAGTGATCCTCGCCGACGCTAACCTCGAT
AAGGTGCTTTCTGCTTACAATAAGCACAGGGATAAGCCCATCAGGGAGCAGGCAGAAAACATTATCCACT
TGTTTACTCTGACCAACTTGGGCGCGCCTGCAGCCTTCAAGTACTTCGACACCACCATAGACAGAAAGCG
GTACACCTCTACAAAGGAGGTCCTGGACGCCACACTGATTCATCAGTCAATTACGGGGCTCTATGAAACA
AGAATCGACCTCTCTCAGCTCGGTGGAGACAGCAGGGCTGACCCCAAGAAGAAGAGGAAGGTGTGATCTC
TTCTCGAGTCATGTAATTAGTTATGTCACGCTTACATTCACGCCCTCCCCCCACATCCGCTCTAACCGAA
AAGGAAGGAGTTAGACAACCTGAAGTCTAGGTCCCTATTTATTTTTTTATAGTTATGTTAGTATTAAGAA
CGTTATTTATATTTCAAATTTTTCTTTTTTTTCTGTACAGACGCGTGTACGCATGTAACATTATACTGAA
AACCTTGCTTGAGAAGGTTTTGGGACGCTCGAAGGCTTTAATTTGCGCATGCATCAACAACAGAGGACAT
ATGCCCTACCTCCATGATCTACTGACGTCCCTGAGGCTGCAATTCATGTAATGGGGCAGTATCCGCGGCA
AGTCCTAGTGCAATGGCGGTTTTTTACCCTCGTTCTGAAGAAGAGGCGACGCGGGTGCGGTCATCACTAA
TGTGGAAATTGGTAAGACTCTCGGGCCTCCGCCTTTAGGCGGTGCTTACTCTTTCATAAAGGGGCTGTTA
GTTATGCAACGATGTGCTTCAGTATTACATTTTTTGCCTTCAACGCCTTGATTGTTCTATTTTTGCTAAT
AATAAATCTATTTCATCGGACTAAAAGTCCATTAGTTGTAAGCGGATTTAGCTCAGTTGGGAGAGCGCCA
GACTGAAGAAAAACTTCGGTCAAGTCATCTGGAGGTCCTGTGTTCGATCCACAGAATTCGCAGATGGCCG
GCATGGTCCCAGCCTCCTCGCTGGCGCCGGCTGGGCAACACCTTCGGGTGGCGAATGGGACTTGAGACGG
AAAGTGAAACGTGATTTCATGCGTCATTTTGAACATTTTGTAAATCTTATTTAATAATGTGTGCGGCAAT
TCACATTTAATTTATGAATGTTTTCTTAACATCGCGGCAACTCAAGAAACGGCAGGTTCGGATCTTAGCT
ACTAGAGAAAGAGGAGAAATACTAGATGCGTAAAGGCGAAGAGCTGTTCACTGGTGTCGTCCCTATTCTG
GTGGAACTGGATGGTGATGTCAACGGTCATAAGTTTTCCGTGCGTGGCGAGGGTGAAGGTGACGCAACTA
ATGGTAAACTGACGCTGAAGTTCATCTGTACTACTGGTAAACTGCCGGTTCCTTGGCCGACTCTGGTAAC
GACGCTGACTTATGGTGTTCAGTGCTTTGCTCGTTATCCGGACCATATGAAGCAGCATGACTTCTTCAAG
TCCGCCATGCCGGAAGGCTATGTGCAGGAACGCACGATTTCCTTTAAGGATGACGGCACGTACAAAACGC
GTGCGGAAGTGAAATTTGAAGGCGATACCCTGGTAAACCGCATTGAGCTGAAAGGCATTGACTTTAAAGA
GGACGGCAATATCCTGGGCCATAAGCTGGAATACAATTTTAACAGCCACAATGTTTACATCACCGCCGAT
AAACAAAAAAATGGCATTAAAGCGAATTTTAAAATTCGCCACAACGTGGAGGATGGCAGCGTGCAGCTGG
CTGATCACTACCAGCAAAACACTCCAATCGGTGATGGTCCTGTTCTGCTGCCAGACAATCACTATCTGAG
CACGCAAAGCGTTCTGTCTAAAGATCCGAACGAGAAACGCGATCATATGGTTCTGCTGGAGTTCGTAACC
GCAGCGGGCATCACGCATGGTATGGATGAACTGTACAAATGACCAGGCATCAAATAAAACGAAAGGCTCA
GTCGAAAGACTGGGCCTTTCGTTTTATCTGTTGTTTGTCGGTGAACGCTCTCTACTAGAGTCACACTGGC
TCACCTTCGGGTGGGCCTTTCTGCGTTTATACGTCTCAGTTTTAGAGCTAGAAATAGCAAGTTAAAATAA
GGCTAGTCCGTTATCAACTTGAAAAAGTGGCACCGAGTCGGTGCTTTTTTTATTTTTTGTCACTATTGTT
ATGTAAAATGCCACCTCTGACAGTATGGAACGCAAACTTCTGTCTAGTGGATAGCTGGACATTCCAGGCA
GTGCCTCTGCCGCCGGACCCCTCTCGTGATTGGGTAGCTGGACATGCCCTTGTAAGATATAACAAGAGCC
TGCCTGTCTAATGATCTCACGGCGAAAGTCGGGGAGACAGCAGCGGCTGCAGACATTATACCGCAACAAC
ACTAAGGTGAGATAACTCCGTACATTGACTACGCGTTCCTCTAGACCTTACTTGACCGGATACAGTGTCT
TTGACACGTTTATGGGTTACAGCAATCACATCCAAGACTGGCTATGCACGAAGCAACTCTTGAGTGTTAA
AATGTTGACCCCTGTATTTGGGATGCGGGTAGTAGATGAGTGCAGGATGGTACCCAATTCGCCCTATAGT
GAGTCGTATTACGCGCGCTCACTGGCCGTCGTTTTACAACGTCGTGACTGGGAAAACCCTGGCGTTACCC
AACTTAATCGCCTTGCAGCACATCCCCCTTTCGCCAGCTGGCGTAATAGCGAAGAGGCCCGCACCGATCG
CCCTTCCCAACAGTTGCGCAGCCTGAATGGCGAATGG
[124 nt withheld, positions 10678-10801]
C
[91 nt withheld, positions 10803-10893]
A
[49 nt withheld, positions 10895-10943]
CCTTTGACGTTGGAGTCCACGTTCTTT
[37 nt withheld, positions 10971-11007]
ACCCTATCTCGGTCTATTCTTTTGATTTATAAGGGATTTTGCCGATTTCGGCCTATTGGTTAAAAAATGA
GCTGATTTAACAAAAATTTAACGCGAATTTTAACAAAATATTAACGCTTACAATTTCCTGATGCGGTATT
TTCTCCTTACGCATCTGTGCGGTATTTCACACCGCATAGGGTAATAACTGATATAATTAAATTGAAGCTC
TAATTTGTGAGTTTAGTATACATGCATTTACTTATAATACAGTTTTTTAGTTTTGCTGGCCGCATCTTCT
CAAATATGCTTCCCAGCCTGCTTTTCTGTAACGTTCACCCTCTACCTTAGCATCCCTTCCCTTTGCAAAT
AGTCCTCTTCCAACAATAATAATGTCAGATCCTGTAGACACCACATCATCCACGGTTCTATACTGTTGAC
CCAATGCATCTCCCTTGTCATCTAAACCCACACCGGGTGTCATAATCAACCAATCGTAACCTTCATCTCT
TCCACCCATGTCTCTTTGAGCAATAAAGCCGATAACAAAATCTTTGTCGCTCTTCGCAATGTCAACAGTA
CCCTTAGTATATTCTCCAGTAGATAGGGAGCCCTTGCATGACAATTCTGCTAACATCAAAAGGCCTCTAG
GTTCCTTTGTTACTTCTTCTGCCGCCTGCTTCAAACCGCTAACAATACCTGGGCCCACCACACCGTGTGC
ATTCGTAATGTCTGCCCATTCTGCTATTCTGTATACACCCGCAGAGTACTGCAATTTGACTGTATTACCA
ATGTCAGCAAATTTTCTGTCTTCGAAGAGTAAAAAATTGTACTTGGCGGATAATGCCTTTAGCGGCTTAA
CTGTGCCCTCCATGGAAAAATCAGTCAAGATATCCACATGTGTTTTTAGTAAACAAATTTTGGGACCTAA
TGCTTCAACTAACTCCAGTAATTCCTTGGTGGTACGAACATCCAATGAAGCACACAAGTTTGTTTGCTTT
TCGTGCATGATATTAAATAGCTTGGCAGCAACAGGACTAGGATGAGTAGCAGCACGTTCCTTATATGTAG
CTTTCGACATGATTTATCTTCGTTTCCTGCAGGTTTTTGTTCTGTGCAGTTGGGTTAAGAATACTGGGCA
ATTTCATGTTTCTTCAACACTACATATGCGTATATATACCAATCTAAGTCTGTGCTCCTTCCTTCGTTCT
TCCTTCTGTTCGGAGATTACCGAATCAAAAAAATTTCAAGGAAACCGAAATCAAAAAAAGAATAAAAAAA
AAATGATGAATTGAAAAGGTGGTATGGTGCACTCTCAGTACAATCTGCTCTGATGCCGCATAGTTAAGCC
AGCCCCGACACCCGCCAACACCCGCTGACGCGCCCTGACGGGCTTGTCTGCTCCCGGCATCCGCTTACAG
ACAAGCTGTGAC
Features (pLannotate 1.2.2; 25 found; start..end, strand, type, name):
     65..1407    +  rep_origin     2μ ori: yeast 2μ plasmid origin of replication
   1434..1538    +  promoter       AmpR promoter: bla
   1539..2399    +  CDS            AmpR: β-lactamase; bla; confers resistance to ampicillin, carbenicillin, and related antibiotics
   2570..3158    +  rep_origin     ori: high-copy-number ColE1/pMB1/pBR322/pUC origin of replication
   3341..3433    +  CDS            lacI (fragment): lac repressor; lacI; The lac repressor binds to the lac operator to inhibit transcription in E. coli. This inhibition can be relieved by adding lactose or isopropyl-β-D-thiogalactopyranoside (IPTG).
   3446..3467    +  protein_bind   CAP binding site: CAP binding activates transcription in the presence of cAMP. E. coli catabolite activator protein
   3482..3512    +  promoter       lac promoter: promoter for the E. coli lac operon
   3516..3538    +  protein_bind   lac operator (fragment): The lac repressor binds to the lac operator to inhibit transcription in E. coli. This inhibition can be relieved by adding lactose or isopropyl-β-D-thiogalactopyranoside (IPTG). lac repressor encoded by lacI
   3581..3599    +  promoter       T3 promoter: promoter for bacteriophage T3 RNA polymerase
   3617..4015    +  promoter       TEF1 promoter: S. cerevisiae TEF1; promoter for EF-1α
   4019..4042    +  misc_feature   MCS (fragment): pBluescript multiple cloning site
   4047..8150    +  CDS            cas9: CAS9_STRP1 - Also known as csn1 From Streptococcus pyogenes serotype M1.
   8199..8446    +  terminator     CYC1 terminator: S. cerevisiae CYC1; transcription terminator for CYC1
   8791..8881    +  ncRNA          tRNA: Accession: RF00005 - tRNA
   9126..9839    +  CDS            superfolder GFP: GFP variant that folds robustly even when fused to poorly folded proteins (Pédelacq et al., 2006)
   9851..9922    +  terminator     rrnB T1 terminator: transcription terminator T1 from the E. coli rrnB gene
   9938..9965    +  terminator     T7Te terminator: phage T7 early transcription terminator
   9979..10054   +  misc_RNA       gRNA scaffold: guide RNA scaffold for the Streptococcus pyogenes CRISPR/Cas9 system
  10493..10511   -  promoter       T7 promoter: promoter for bacteriophage T7 RNA polymerase
  10519..10674   +  CDS            lacZα (fragment): LacZα fragment of β-galactosidase; lacZ fragment
  10678..11106   +  rep_origin     f1 ori (sequence partly withheld): f1 bacteriophage origin of replication; arrow indicates direction of (+) strand synthesis
  11134..11185   -  misc_feature   bom (fragment): basis of mobility region from pBR322
  11264..12067   -  CDS            URA3: orotidine-5'-phosphate decarboxylase, required for uracil biosynthesis; S. cerevisiae URA3; yeast auxotrophic marker, counterselectable with 5-fluoroorotic acid (5-FOA)
  12068..12282   -  promoter       URA3 promoter: S. cerevisiae URA3
  12290..12339   -  misc_feature   bom (fragment): basis of mobility region from pBR322
