[The description below was written by a language model from this plasmid's Addgene catalogue record and pLannotate feature annotations shown in this document.]
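Description:
pYZ960 is a yeast–E. coli shuttle plasmid built on the pRS426 backbone that supplies both components of a CRISPR/Cas9 editing system for Saccharomyces cerevisiae. It is maintained in yeast as a multicopy episome through the 2μ origin and selected by URA3, which complements uracil auxotrophy and can be counterselected with 5-FOA. In bacteria it replicates at high copy from a ColE1/pUC-type origin under ampicillin selection. The backbone also retains an f1 origin and remnants of the pBluescript-type lac/lacZα region with flanking T3 and T7 promoters. The catalogue lists a total size of about 12.4 kb, in close agreement with the sequenced record.

The first expression unit places a human-codon-optimised Streptococcus pyogenes Cas9 under the constitutive yeast TEF1 promoter and the CYC1 terminator. The record lists a C-terminal SV40 tag, presumably the nuclear localisation signal. The "noBsmBI" designation indicates that BsmBI recognition sites were removed from this module, which was subcloned from an earlier Cas9 expression plasmid.

The second unit is a guide RNA cassette described as tRNA-GFP-SUP4t. A tRNA element lies upstream, followed by a superfolder GFP coding sequence with bacterial rrnB T1 and T7Te terminators, then the S. pyogenes gRNA scaffold. The SUP4 terminator named in the purpose field is not annotated in the feature table.

No guide sequence is recorded. This layout suggests that the GFP segment is a placeholder to be swapped for a spacer by BsmBI-based cloning, giving a visual screen in E. coli, although the record does not say so explicitly. The associated work concerns CRISPR-mediated editing of synthetic episomes in yeast.
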