Addgene plasmid #187972: pYZ960
Purpose: TEF1p-Cas9(noBsmBI)-CYC1t and tRNA-GFP-SUP4t with 2µ-URA3
Depositing lab: Jef Boeke. Depositing organization: NYU Grossman School of Medicine. Publication: CREEPY: CRISPR-mediated editing of synthetic episomes in yeast. Zhao Y, Coelho C, Lauer S, Majewski M, Laurent JM, Brosh R, Boeke JD. Nucleic Acids Res. 2023 Jun 16:gkad491. doi: 10.1093/nar/gkad491. PubMed 37326023.
Backbone
  Vector backbone: pRS426
  Backbone size w/o insert (bp): 5700
  Total vector size (bp): 12431
  Vector type: Yeast Expression, Synthetic Biology
  Selectable markers: URA3
Growth in bacteria
  Bacterial resistance: Ampicillin, 100 μg/mL
  Growth temperature: 30°C
  Growth strain: DH5alpha
  Growth instructions: 30°C is highly recommended for this large plasmid.
  Copy number: High Copy
Gene/Insert
  Gene/Insert name: Cas9 (codon optimized for human)
  gRNA/shRNA sequence: -
  Species: S. cerevisiae (budding yeast)
  Promoter: TEF1
  Tag / fusion protein: SV40 (C terminal on insert)
  Cloning method: Gateway Cloning
  Sequencing primers: 5′ M13Rev; 3′ M13Fwd
Resource information
  A portion of this plasmid was derived from a plasmid made by: Cas9 expression module sub-cloned from Addgene #43802
Terms and licenses: Academic/Nonprofit Terms; Industry Terms: Not Available to Industry
How to cite: pYZ960 was a gift from Jef Boeke (Addgene plasmid # 187972 ; http://n2t.net/addgene:187972 ; RRID:Addgene_187972)
